>Addgene plasmid #244576 | CL20_mEGFP_FOidr_024 | addgene full sequence | sequence record 487938 | Addgene NGS Result
AAAAAAAATCTAACCTCAAGTCAAGGCTTTTCTATGGAATAAGGAATGGACAGCAGGGGGCTGTTTCATA
TACTGATGACCTCTTTATAGCCAACCTTTGTTCATGGCAGCCAGCATATGGGCATATGTTGCCAAACTCT
AAACCAAATACTCATTCTGATGTTTTAAATGATTTGCCCTCCCATATGTCCTTCCGAGTGAGAGACACAA
AAAATTCCAACACACTATTGCAATGAAAATAAATTTCCTTTATTAGCCAGAAGTCAGATGCTCAAGGGGC
TTCATGATGTCCCCATAATTTTTGGCAGAGGGAAAAAGATCTGCTAGCTCGAGCAGCTGAAGCTTTATTG
AGGCTTAAGCAGTGGGTTCCCTAGTTAGCCAGAGAGCTCCCAGGCTCAGATCTGGTCTAACCAGAGAGAC
CCAGTACAGGCAAAAAGCAGATCTTGTCTTCTTTGGGAGTGAATTAGCCCTTCCAGTCCCCCCTTTTCTT
TTAAAAAGTGGCTAAGATCTACAGCTGCCTTGTAAGTCATTGGTCTTAAAGGTACCGTAATCTTATCTAG
AACCGGTTCAGAGACAGACATCGTCCCTCTCCCCAGCTGCTCTAGGGGAAGGATTCTGATCATAACTCTG
AGCCATGGGGGTACCTCTGTCATCTCCCCACATGGCTCCTGAAGAGCCTTCCCAGGGCACTGCTAAAGGC
TCCTTCCCTTGAGGAAGCACTCCACGACCCCCTGTTTGTTGTCCTTTCTGCAATCCCAGGACTTGCTTTT
CTAACCCTTGTCCTTGCAGAGGAGCCAGCTCTGCAAGTCCAGCATCCAAACTGGGAGTGCTCTCAGGCTG
GAAGCCTCCCTGCCAACAAAGGGGCAGAGCCTCTGAAGTCCTATCAGCCACCAGGCAGTGCCCAGGAGGC
CCAGCGCCTCCTAGATGGCCATCCTGATGTAGAGATACCTGGTTTATAACCTTCCCAGACCCTCTCCTCT
CCACACCCAAGGGTCCCGGAGTTCCCTGTGGAGCTGCAAGTTCTGGCTGCAGGTCCCAGCTGCTGGGGGA
TGGCAGAGTGTTCCCATCCCTGTGCATCCCTCTGGGGCTATCTAGGGCTTGCTCCTGCCCACCATGCACT
TCTCTTGCCCGTTTTCCTGAAGAAGAAACCTTTCCAAGGCAAGCGGCGCCCCCAGCCCCCTGAAGCCCAG
GTGAGGGCCGAAGCCGCCCATCCCCATCTTCATCCTCAACAGAACCAGAAGGACTTGAGTCCAACTGAGC
GCCACTGAAACTTGGAGGCGCCTCTGCATCTTCCTCCTCTTCCAAGGCCATGAGTCGCTTCTGGACCAGC
TGGGCAAGAGTGAGTCCTTCTTCTTGCTCTAGCTCCTCAATTAAGGCCAAGGGATCTCTCTGTTTTTCTG
GGGACAGCAGATCTGCCCGGGAAGCGGCCGCACTTCCCCCGGAGCCTCCGCTTCCGCCCTTGTACAGCTC
GTCCATGCCGAGAGTGATCCCGGCGGCGGTCACGAACTCCAGCAGGACCATGTGATCGCGCTTCTCGTTG
GGGTCTTTGCTCAGCTTGGACTGGGTGCTCAGGTAGTGGTTGTCGGGCAGCAGCACGGGGCCGTCGCCGA
TGGGGGTGTTCTGCTGGTAGTGGTCGGCGAGCTGCACGCTGCCGTCCTCGATGTTGTGGCGGATCTTGAA
GTTCACCTTGATGCCGTTCTTCTGCTTGTCGGCCATGATATAGACGTTGTGGCTGTTGTAGTTGTACTCC
AGCTTGTGCCCCAGGATGTTGCCGTCCTCCTTGAAGTCGATGCCCTTCAGCTCGATGCGGTTCACCAGGG
TGTCGCCCTCGAACTTCACCTCGGCGCGGGTCTTGTAGTTGCCGTCGTCCTTGAAGAAGATGGTGCGCTC
CTGGACGTAGCCTTCGGGCATGGCGGACTTGAAGAAGTCGTGCTGCTTCATGTGGTCGGGGTAGCGGCTG
AAGCACTGCACGCCGTAGGTCAGGGTGGTCACGAGGGTGGGCCAGGGCACGGGCAGCTTGCCGGTGGTGC
AGATGAACTTCAGGGTCAGCTTGCCGTAGGTGGCATCGCCCTCGCCCTCGCCGGACACGCTGAACTTGTG
GCCGTTTACGTCGCCGTCCAGCTCGACCAGGATGGGCACCACCCCGGTGAACAGCTCCTCGCCCTTGCTC
ACCATGGTGGCGACCGGTGGATCCCGGGCCCGCGGTACCGTCGACTGCAGAATTCGGTTCACTAAACGAG
CCCGGTTCACTAAACGAGCTCTGCTTATATAGACCTCCCACCGTACACGCCTACCGCCCATTTGCGTCAA
TGGGGCGGAGTTGTTACGACATTTTGGAAAGTCCCGTTGATTTTGGTGCCAAAACAAACTCCCATTGACG
TCAATGGGGTGGAGACTTGGAAATCCCCGTGAGTCAAACCGCTATCCACGCCCATTGATGTACTGCCAAA
ACCGCATCACCATGGTAATAGCGATGACTAATACGTAGATGTACTGCCAAGTAGGAAAGTCCCATAAGGT
CATGTACTGGGCATAATGCCAGGCGGGCCATTTACCGTCATTGACGTCAATAGGGGGCGTACTTGGCATA
TGATACACTTGATGTACTGCCAAGTGGGCAGTTTACCGTAAATACTCCACCCATTGACGTCAATGGAAAG
TCCCTATTGGCGTTACTATGGGAACATACGTCATTATTGACGTCAATGGGCGGGGGTCGTTGGGCGGTCA
GCCAGGCGGGCCATTTACCGTAAGTTATGTAACGCGGAACTCCATATATGGGCTATGAACTAATGACCCC
GTAATTGATTACTATTAATAACTAGCACGCGTTCGAAGCTTGAGCTCGGTCCCCTCGGGGTTGGGAGGTG
GGTCTGAAACGATAATGGTGAATATCCCTGCCTAACTCTATTCACTATAGAAAGTACAGCAAAAACTATT
CTTAAACCTACCAAGCCTCCTACTATCATTATGAATAATTTTATATACCACAGCCAATTTGTTATGTTAA
ACCAATTCCACAAACTTGCCCATTTATCTAATTCCAATAATTCTTGTTCATTCTTTTCTTGCTGGTTTTG
CGATTCTTCAATTAAGGAGTGTATTAAGCTTGTGTAATTGTTAATTTCTCTGTCCCACTCCATCCAGGTC
GTGTGATTCCAAATCTGTTCCAGAGATTTATTACTCCAACTAGCATTCCAAGGCACAGCAGTGGTGCAAA
TGAGTTTTCCAGAGCAACCCCAAATCCCCAGGAGCTGTTGATCCTTTAGGTATCTTTCCACAGCCAGGAT
TCTTGCCTGGAGCTGCTTGATGCCCCAGACTGTGAGTTGCAACAGATGCTGTTGCGCCTCAATAGCCCTC
AGCAAATTGTTCTGCTGCTGCACTATACCAGACAATAATTGTCTGGCCTGTACCGTCAGCGTCATTGACG
CTGCGCCCATAGTGCTTCCTGCTGCTCCCAAGAACCCAAGGAACAAAGCTCCTATTCCCACTGCTCTTTT
TTCTCTCTGCACCACTCTTCTCTTTGCCTTGGTGGGTGCTACTCCTAATGGTTCAATTTTTACTACTTTA
TATTTATATAATTCACTTCTCCAATTGTCCCTCATATCTCCTCCTTATGGTGTTTTACTAAACTTTTCCA
TGTTCTAATCCTCATCCTGTCTACTTGCCACACAATCATCACCTGCCATCTGTTTTCCATAATCCCTAAT
GATCTTTGCTTTTCTTCTTGGCACTACTTTTATGTCACTATTATCTTGTATTACTACTGCCCCTTCACCT
TTCCAGAGGAGCTTTGCTGGTCCTTTCCAAAGTGGATTTCTGCTGTCCCTGTAATAAACCCGAAAATTTT
GAATTTTTGTAATTTGTTTTTGTAATTCTTTAGTTTGTATGTCTGTTGCTATTATGTCTACTATTCTTTC
CCCTGCACTGTACCCCCCAATCCCCCCTTTTCTTTTAAAATTGTGGATGAATACTGCCATTTGTACTGCT
GTCTTAAGATGTTCAGCCTGATCTCTTACCTGTCCTATAATTTTCTTTAATTCTTTATTCATAGATTCTA
CTACTCCTTGACTTTGGGGATTGTAGGGAATTTCCAGGTCTGAAGATCCTGCTGCTTGCTGTGCTTTTTT
CTTACTTTTGTTTTGCTCTTCCTCTATCTTGTCTAAAGCTTCCTTGGTGTCTTTTATCTCTATCCTTTGA
TGCACACAATAGAGGGTTGCTACTGTATTATATAATGATCTAAGTTCTTCTGATCCTGTCTGAAGGGATG
GTTGTAGCTGTCCCAGTATTTGTCTACAGCCTTCTGATGTTTCTAACAGGCCAGTATTAACTGCGAATCG
TTCTAGCTCCCTGCTTGCCCATACTATATGTTTTAATTTATATTTTTTCTTTCCCCCTGGCCTTAACCGA
ATTTTTTCCCATCGCGATCTAATTCTCCCCCGCTTAATACTGACGCTCTCGCACCCATCTCTCTCCTTCT
AGCCTCCGCTAGTCAAAATTTTTGGCGTACTCACCAGTCGCCGCCCCTCGCCTCTTGCCGTGCGCGCTTC
AGCAAGCCGAGTCCTGCGTCGAGAGAGCTCCTCTGGTTTCCCTTTCGCTTTCAAGTCCCTGTTCGGGCGC
CACTGCTAGAGATTTTCCACACTGACTAAAAGGGTCTGAGGGATCTCTAGTTACCAGAGTCACACAACAG
ACGGGCACACACTACTTGAAGCACTCAAGGCAAGCTTTATTGAGGCTTAAGCAGTGGGTTCCCTAGTTAG
CCAGAGAGCTCCCAGGCTCAGATCTGGTCTAACCAGAGAGACCCAGTACAGGCAAAAAGCAGCTGCTTAT
ATGCAGGATCTGAGGGCTCGCCACTCCCCAGTCCCGCCCAGGCCACGCCTCCCATGGTAATAGCGATGAC
TAATACGTAGATGTACTGCCAAGTAGGAAAGTCCCATAAGGTCATGTACTGGGCATAATGCCAGGCGGGC
CATTTACCGTCATTGACGTCAATAGGGGGCGTACTTGGCATATGATACACTTGATGTACTGCCAAGTGGG
CAGTTTACCGTAAATACTCCACCCATTGACGTCAATGGAAAGTCCCTATTGGCGTTACTATGGGAACATA
CGTCATTATTGACGTCAATGGGCGGGGGTCGTTGGGCGGTCAGCCAGGCGGGCCATTTACCGTAAGTTAT
GTAACGCGGAACTCCATATATGGGCTATGAACTAATGACCCCGTAATTGATTACTATTAATAACTAGTCA
ATAATCAATGTCGACCCAGGTGGCACTTTTCGGGGAAATGTGCGCGGAACCCCTATTTGTTTATTTTTCT
AAATACATTCAAATATGTATCCGCTCATGAGACAATAACCCTGATAAATGCTTCAATAATATTGAAAAAG
GAAGAGTATGAGTATTCAACATTTCCGTGTCGCCCTTATTCCCTTTTTTGCGGCATTTTGCCTTCCTGTT
TTTGCTCACCCAGAAACGCTGGTGAAAGTAAAAGATGCTGAAGATCAGTTGGGTGCACGAGTGGGTTACA
TCGAACTGGATCTCAACAGCGGTAAGATCCTTGAGAGTTTTCGCCCCGAAGAACGTTTTCCAATGATGAG
CACTTTTAAAGTTCTGCTATGTGGCGCGGTATTATCCCGTATTGACGCCGGGCAAGAGCAACTCGGTCGC
CGCATACACTATTCTCAGAATGACTTGGTTGAGTACTCACCAGTCACAGAAAAGCATCTTACGGATGGCA
TGACAGTAAGAGAATTATGCAGTGCTGCCATAACCATGAGTGATAACACTGCGGCCAACTTACTTCTGAC
AACGATCGGAGGACCGAAGGAGCTAACCGCTTTTTTGCACAACATGGGGGATCATGTAACTCGCCTTGAT
CGTTGGGAACCGGAGCTGAATGAAGCCATACCAAACGACGAGCGTGACACCACGATGCCTGTAGCAATGG
CAACAACGTTGCGCAAACTATTAACTGGCGAACTACTTACTCTAGCTTCCCGGCAACAATTAATAGACTG
GATGGAGGCGGATAAAGTTGCAGGACCACTTCTGCGCTCGGCCCTTCCGGCTGGCTGGTTTATTGCTGAT
AAATCTGGAGCCGGTGAGCGTGGGTCTCGCGGTATCATTGCAGCACTGGGGCCAGATGGTAAGCCCTCCC
GTATCGTAGTTATCTACACGACGGGGAGTCAGGCAACTATGGATGAACGAAATAGACAGATCGCTGAGAT
AGGTGCCTCACTGATTAAGCATTGGTAACTGTCAGACCAAGTTTACTCATATATACTTTAGATTGATTTA
AAACTTCATTTTTAATTTAAAAGGATCTAGGTGAAGATCCTTTTTGATAATCTCATGACCAAAATCCCTT
AACGTGAGTTTTCGTTCCACTGAGCGTCAGACCCCGTAGAAAAGATCAAAGGATCTTCTTGAGATCCTTT
TTTTCTGCGCGTAATCTGCTGCTTGCAAACAAAAAAACCACCGCTACCAGCGGTGGTTTGTTTGCCGGAT
CAAGAGCTACCAACTCTTTTTCCGAAGGTAACTGGCTTCAGCAGAGCGCAGATACCAAATACTGTTCTTC
TAGTGTAGCCGTAGTTAGGCCACCACTTCAAGAACTCTGTAGCACCGCCTACATACCTCGCTCTGCTAAT
CCTGTTACCAGTGGCTGCTGCCAGTGGCGATAAGTCGTGTCTTACCGGGTTGGACTCAAGACGATAGTTA
CCGGATAAGGCGCAGCGGTCGGGCTGAACGGGGGGTTCGTGCACACAGCCCAGCTTGGAGCGAACGACCT
ACACCGAACTGAGATACCTACAGCGTGAGCTATGAGAAAGCGCCACGCTTCCCGAAGGGAGAAAGGCGGA
CAGGTATCCGGTAAGCGGCAGGGTCGGAACAGGAGAGCGCACGAGGGAGCTTCCAGGGGGAAACGCCTGG
TATCTTTATAGTCCTGTCGGGTTTCGCCACCTCTGACTTGAGCGTCGATTTTTGTGATGCTCGTCAGGGG
GGCGGAGCCTATGGAAAAACGCCAGCAACGCGGCCTTTTTACGGTTCCTGGCCTTTTGCTGGCCTTTTGC
TCACATGTTCTTTCCTGCGTTATCCCCTGCTTCTGTGGATAACCGTATTACCGCCTTTGAGTGAGCTGAT
ACCGCTCGCCGCAGCCGAACGACCGAGCGCAGCGAGTCAGTGAGCGAGGAAGCGGAAGAGCGCCCAATAC
GCAAACCGCCTCTCCCCGCGCGTTGGCCGATTCATTAATGCAGCGGATCCAGACATGATAAGATACATTG
ATGAGTTTGGACAAACCACAACTAGAATGCAGTGAAAAAAATGCTTTATTTGTGAAATTTGTGATGCTAT
TGCTTTATTTGTAACCATTATAAGCTGCAATAAACAAGTTAGCTTTTTGCAAAAGCCTAGGCCTCCAAAA
AAGCCTCCTCACTACTTCTGGAATAGCTCAGAGGCCGAGGCGGCCTCGGCCTCTGCATAAATAAAAAAAA
TTAGTCAGCCATGGGGCGGAGAATGGGCGGAACTGGGCGGAGTTAGGGGCGGGATGGGCGGAGTTAGGGG
CGGGACTATGGTTGCTGACTAATTGAGATGCGGATCCGCTGGCACGACAGGTTTCCCGACTGGAAAGCGG
GCAGTGAGCGCAACGCAATTAATGTGAGTTAGCTCACTCATTAGGCACCCCAGGCTTTACACTTTATGCT
TCCGGCTCGTATGTTGTGTGGAATTGTGAGCGGATAACAATTTCACACAGGAAACAGCTATGACCATGAT
TACGCCAAGCTTGGGCTGCAGGTCGAGGGATCTCCATAAGAGAAGAGGGACAGCTATGACTGGGAGTAGT
CAGGAGAGGAGGAAAAATCTGGCTAGTAAAACATGTAAGGAAAATTTTAGGGATGTTAAAGAAAAAAATA
ACACAAAACAAAATAT
Features (pLannotate 1.2.2; 29 found; start..end, strand, type, name):
    199..254     -  polyA_signal   β-globin poly(A) signal: rabbit β-globin polyadenylation signal (Gil and Proudfoot, 1987)
    340..475     -  LTR            3' LTR (ΔU3) (fragment): self-inactivating 3' long terminal repeat (LTR) from HIV-1
    477..545     -  CDS            nef (fragment): NEF_HV1Z2 - Experimental evidence at protein level: Swiss-Prot protein existence level 1. Extracellular Nef protein targets CD4(+) T-lymphocytes for apoptosis by interacting with CXCR4 surface receptors. From Human immunodeficiency virus type 1 group M subtype D (isolate Z2/CDC-Z34) (HIV-1).
    571..1416    -  CDS            NUTM1 (fragment): NUTM1_HUMAN - Also known as C15orf55, NUT. Experimental evidence at protein level: Swiss-Prot protein existence level 1. Plays a role in the regulation of proliferation. Regulates TERT expression by modulating SP1 binding to TERT promoter binding sites. From Homo sapiens (Human).
   1459..2175    -  CDS            mEGFP: mEGFP is a basic (constitutively fluorescent) green fluorescent protein published in 2002, derived from Aequorea victoria. It has moderate acid sensitivity.
   2189..2226    -  misc_feature   MCS (fragment): multiple cloning site
   2225..2241    -  promoter       tight TRE promoter (fragment): Tet-responsive promoter PTight, consisting of seven tet operator sequences followed by the minimal CMV promoter
   2257..2460    -  promoter       CMV promoter: human cytomegalovirus (CMV) immediate early promoter
   2461..2764    -  enhancer       CMV enhancer: human cytomegalovirus immediate early enhancer
   2832..2848    -  misc_feature   MCS (fragment): multiple cloning site
   2848..2873    -  CDS            Rev (fragment): human immunodeficiency virus 1 (HIV-1) Rev protein; rev; enhances nuclear export of unspliced and incompletely spliced viral mRNAs
   3250..3483    -  misc_feature   RRE: The Rev response element (RRE) of HIV-1 allows for Rev-dependent mRNA export from the nucleus to the cytoplasm.
   3617..3700    -  CDS            vif (fragment): VIF_HV1BR - Experimental evidence at protein level: Swiss-Prot protein existence level 1. Counteracts the innate antiviral activity of host APOBEC3F and APOBEC3G. Forms a complex with host APOBEC3F and APOBEC3G thus preventing the entry of these lethally hypermutating enzymes into progeny virions. Recruits an active E3 ubiquitin ligase complex composed of elongin BC, CUL5, and RBX2 to induce polyubiquitination of APOBEC3G and APOBEC3F. In turn, they are directed to the 26S proteasome for degradation. Vif interaction with APOBEC3G also blocks its cytidine deaminase activity in a proteasome-inde
   3843..3960    -  misc_feature   cPPT/CTS: central polypurine tract and central termination sequence of HIV-1
   4109..4468    -  CDS            HIV-1 gag (fragment): gag protein from human immunodeficiency virus 1; gag
   4452..4577    -  misc_feature   HIV-1 Ψ: packaging signal of human immunodeficiency virus type 1
   4624..4881    -  LTR            5' LTR (truncated): truncated 5' long terminal repeat (LTR) from HIV-1
   4883..5262    -  enhancer       CMV enhancer: human cytomegalovirus immediate early enhancer
   5293..5397    +  promoter       AmpR promoter: bla
   5398..6258    +  CDS            AmpR: β-lactamase; bla; confers resistance to ampicillin, carbenicillin, and related antibiotics
   6429..7017    +  rep_origin     ori: high-copy-number ColE1/pMB1/pBR322/pUC origin of replication
   7200..7254    +  CDS            lacI (fragment): lac repressor; lacI; The lac repressor binds to the lac operator to inhibit transcription in E. coli. This inhibition can be relieved by adding lactose or isopropyl-β-D-thiogalactopyranoside (IPTG).
   7256..7390    -  polyA_signal   SV40 poly(A) signal: SV40 polyadenylation signal
   7410..7545    -  rep_origin     SV40 ori: SV40 origin of replication
   7569..7591    -  promoter       SV40 promoter (fragment): SV40 enhancer and early promoter
   7598..7637    +  CDS            lacI (fragment): lac repressor; lacI; The lac repressor binds to the lac operator to inhibit transcription in E. coli. This inhibition can be relieved by adding lactose or isopropyl-β-D-thiogalactopyranoside (IPTG).
   7650..7671    +  protein_bind   CAP binding site: CAP binding activates transcription in the presence of cAMP. E. coli catabolite activator protein
   7686..7716    +  promoter       lac promoter: promoter for the E. coli lac operon
   7724..7740    +  protein_bind   lac operator: The lac repressor binds to the lac operator to inhibit transcription in E. coli. This inhibition can be relieved by adding lactose or isopropyl-β-D-thiogalactopyranoside (IPTG). lac repressor encoded by lacI
