[The description below was written by a language model from this plasmid's Addgene catalogue record and pLannotate feature annotations shown in this document.]
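Description:
CL20_mEGFP_FOidr_024 is a mammalian expression plasmid built on the CL20 backbone, which the feature table shows to be an HIV-1-derived, self-inactivating lentiviral transfer vector. It is propagated in E. coli through a high-copy ColE1/pUC-type origin with ampicillin selection (AmpR, β-lactamase). The recorded growth strain is a recombination-reduced strain of the kind commonly used for LTR-containing plasmids. The lentiviral framework comprises a CMV enhancer fused to a truncated 5' LTR, which drives Tat-independent transcription of the vector genome. This is followed by the Ψ packaging signal with a gag fragment, the cPPT/CTS, the Rev response element, and a ΔU3 3' LTR followed by a rabbit β-globin polyadenylation signal. Short vif, rev and nef annotations are residual viral sequence rather than functional genes. An SV40 origin and poly(A) signal and lac promoter/operator remnants also sit in the backbone. No mammalian selection marker is annotated.

The payload is an internal CMV enhancer/promoter cassette driving monomeric EGFP fused to the N terminus of FOidr_024. This insert is an unmutated human intrinsically disordered region of about 280 residues. The annotation maps it to NUTM1, consistent with the depositor's note that the segment is shared by the BRD9–NUTM1 and CUX1–NUTM1 fusion oncoproteins. The small "tight TRE" hit next to the CMV promoter probably reflects the minimal CMV sequence the two share, not a tetracycline-responsive element. The construct is intended to express the fluorescently tagged IDR in mammalian cells, by transfection or, as the vector architecture allows, lentiviral transduction. The associated publication concerns protein condensate formation, suggesting use in imaging the IDR's localisation and condensate behaviour.
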