Addgene plasmid #244576: CL20_mEGFP_FOidr_024
Purpose: Express mEGFP-tagged intrinsically disordered protein (IDR), FOidr_024, derived from human fusion protein BRD9_NUTM1; CUX1_NUTM1
Depositing lab: Richard Kriwacki. Depositing organization: St. Jude Children's Research Hospital. Publication: Proteome-wide computational analyses reveal links between protein condensate formation and RNA biology. Maiti S, Tripathi S, Baggett DW, Phillips AH, Park CG, Wang J, Wahiduzzaman, Freyaldenhoven WT, Kinger S, Pioso BJ, Bollinger JC, Somjee R, Lang B, Babu MM, Kriwacki RW. Sci Adv. 2025 Dec 5;11(49):eady1420. doi: 10.1126/sciadv.ady1420. Epub 2025 Dec 3. PubMed 41337585.
Backbone
  Vector backbone: CL20
  Vector type: Mammalian Expression
Growth in bacteria
  Bacterial resistance: Ampicillin, 100 μg/mL
  Growth temperature: 37°C
  Growth strain: NEB Stable
  Copy number: High Copy
Gene/Insert
  Gene/Insert name: FOidr_024
  Species: H. sapiens (human)
  Mutation: Unmutated
  Tag / fusion protein: monomeric EGFP (N terminal on insert)
  Cloning method: Restriction Enzyme; 5′ cloning site Unknown (unknown if destroyed)
Terms and licenses: Academic/Nonprofit Terms; Industry Terms: Not Available to Industry
Depositor comments: BRD9_NUTM1_940_1221; CUX1_NUTM1_1502_1783
How to cite: CL20_mEGFP_FOidr_024 was a gift from Richard Kriwacki (Addgene plasmid # 244576 ; http://n2t.net/addgene:244576 ; RRID:Addgene_244576)
